>Addgene plasmid #217725 | HA-MBP-TEVpCS-ADGRE4 CTFdeltaTA-FLAG | addgene full sequence | sequence record 430004 | Addgene NGS Result
GGATCTGCGATCGCTCCGGTGCCCGTCAGTGGGCAGAGCGCACATCGCCCACAGTCCCCGAGAAGTTGGG
GGGAGGGGTCGGCAATTGAACGGGTGCCTAGAGAAGGTGGCGCGGGGTAAACTGGGAAAGTGATGTCGTG
TACTGGCTCCGCCTTTTTCCCGAGGGTGGGGGAGAACCGTATATAAGTGCAGTAGTCGCCGTGAACGTTC
TTTTTCGCAACGGGTTTGCCGCCAGAACACAGCTGAAGCTTCGAGGGGCTCGCATCTCTCCTTCACGCGC
CCGCCGCCCTACCTGAGGCCGCCATCCACGCCGGTTGAGTCGCGTTCTGCCGCCTCCCGCCTGTGGTGCC
TCCTGAACTGCGTCCGCCGTCTAGGTAAGTTTAAAGCTCAGGTCGAGACCGGGCCTTTGTCCGGCGCTCC
CTTGGAGCCTACCTAGACTCAGCCGGCTCTCCACGCTTTGCCTGACCCTGCTTGCTCAACTCTACGTCTT
TGTTTCGTTTTCTGTTCTGCGCCGTTACAGATCCAAGCTGTGACCGGCGCCTACCTGAGATCACCGGCGA
AGGAGGGCCACCATGTACAGGATGCAACTCCTGTCTTGCATTGCACTAAGTCTTGCACTTGTCACGAATT
CGTACCCATACGATGTTCCAGATTACGCTGGATCCAAAATTGAAGAAGGCAAACTGGTGATTTGGATTAA
CGGCGATAAAGGCTATAACGGCCTGGCGGAAGTGGGCAAAAAATTTGAAAAAGATACCGGCATTAAAGTG
ACCGTGGAACATCCGGATAAACTGGAAGAAAAATTTCCGCAGGTGGCGGCGACCGGCGATGGCCCGGATA
TTATTTTTTGGGCGCATGATCGCTTTGGCGGCTATGCGCAGAGCGGCCTGCTGGCGGAAATTACCCCGGA
TAAAGCGTTTCAGGATAAACTGTATCCGTTTACCTGGGATGCGGTGCGCTATAACGGCAAACTGATTGCG
TATCCGATTGCGGTGGAAGCGCTGAGCCTGATTTATAACAAAGATCTGCTGCCGAACCCGCCGAAAACCT
GGGAAGAAATTCCGGCGCTGGATAAAGAACTGAAAGCGAAAGGCAAAAGCGCGCTGATGTTTAACCTGCA
GGAACCGTATTTTACCTGGCCGCTGATTGCGGCGGATGGCGGCTATGCGTTTAAATATGAAAACGGCAAA
TATGATATTAAAGATGTGGGCGTGGATAACGCGGGCGCGAAAGCGGGCCTGACCTTTCTGGTGGATCTGA
TTAAAAACAAACATATGAACGCGGATACCGATTATAGCATTGCGGAAGCGGCGTTTAACAAAGGCGAAAC
CGCGATGACCATTAACGGCCCGTGGGCGTGGAGCAACATTGATACCAGCAAAGTGAACTATGGCGTGACC
GTGCTGCCGACCTTTAAAGGCCAGCCGAGCAAACCGTTTGTGGGCGTGCTGAGCGCGGGCATTAACGCGG
CGAGCCCGAACAAAGAACTGGCGAAAGAATTTCTGGAAAACTATCTGCTGACCGATGAAGGCCTGGAAGC
GGTGAACAAAGATAAACCGCTGGGCGCGGTGGCGCTGAAAAGCTATGAAGAAGAACTGGCGAAAGATCCG
CGCATTGCGGCGACCATGGAAAACGCGCAGAAAGGCGAAATTATGCCGAACATTCCGCAGATGAGCGCGT
TTTGGTATGCGGTGCGCACCGCGGTGATTAACGCGGCGAGCGGCCGCCAGACCGTGGATGAAGCGCTGAA
AGATGCGCAGACCAACGAGAACCTTTACTTCCAAGCTCTGGCCCCCAAGGAGGATCCGGTGCTGACCGTG
ATCACACAGGTGGGTCTGACCATCTCTCTCCTTTGCCTCTTTCTCGCCATTCTCACCTTCCTGCTCTGCC
GTCCCATCCAGAACACATCCACGTCTCTGCATCTGGAACTGTCTCTGTGTCTGTTTCTGGCTCACTTGCT
GTTTCTGACCGGCATTAACAGAACGGAGCCCGAGGTGCTCTGTAGCATTATCGCTGGCCTGCTTCACTTC
CTCTATTTGGCCTGTTTCACTTGGATGCTCCTGGAAGGACTGCATCTCTTCCTGACCGTCCGCAACCTGA
AGGTTGCCAACTATACGTCCACCGGCAGGTTCAAAAAGAGGTTCATGTACCCCGTGGGCTATGGCATCCC
AGCCGTCATTATCGCTGTTAGTGCAATCGTAGGCCCTCAGAACTACGGCACTTTTACCTGTTGGCTGAAG
CTGGATAAGGGCTTCATCTGGTCCTTCATGGGGCCCGTCGCCGTGATTATCCTGATCAACTTGGTATTCT
ATTTCCAGGTTCTGTGGATCCTGCGGAGTAAACTCTCATCCCTGAACAAGGAAGTATCAACAATCCAGGA
CACCCGCGTCATGACTTTCAAGGCGATCTCCCAGTTGTTCATCCTGGGGTGTAGCTGGGGGCTGGGGTTT
TTCATGGTCGAAGAGGTGGGGAAGACCATCGGGTCCATTATCGCCTATAGCTTCACAATTATCAATACTC
TGCAGGGTGTGCTTCTCTTCGTTGTGCACTGCCTGTTGAACCGCCAGGTGCGCCTCATTATCCTGTCCGT
GATTTCTCTCGTACCCAAATCCAACGGTTCTGACTACAAAGACGATGACGACAAGTGAAGATCTGACAAA
ACTCACACATGCCCACCGTGCCCAGCACCTGAACTCCTGGGGGGACCGTCAGTCTTCCTCTTCCCCCCAA
AACCCAAGGACACCCTCATGATCTCCCGGACCCCTGAGGTCACATGCGTGGTGGTGGACGTGAGCCACGA
AGACCCTGAGGTCAAGTTCAACTGGTACGTGGACGGCGTGGAGGTGCATAATGCCAAGACAAAGCCGCGG
GAGGAGCAGTACAACAGCACGTACCGTGTGGTCAGCGTCCTCACCGTCCTGCACCAGGACTGGCTGAATG
GCAAGGAGTACAAGTGCAAGGTCTCCAACAAAGCCCTCCCAGCCCCCATCGAGAAAACCATCTCCAAAGC
CAAAGGGCAGCCCCGAGAACCACAGGTGTACACCCTGCCCCCATCCCGGGAGGAGATGACCAAGAACCAG
GTCAGCCTGACCTGCCTGGTCAAAGGCTTCTATCCCAGCGACATCGCCGTGGAGTGGGAGAGCAATGGGC
AGCCGGAGAACAACTACAAGACCACGCCTCCCGTGCTGGACTCCGACGGCTCCTTCTTCCTCTACAGCAA
GCTCACCGTGGACAAGAGCAGGTGGCAGCAGGGGAACGTCTTCTCATGCTCCGTGATGCACGAGGCTCTG
CACAACCACTACACGCAGAAGAGCCTCTCCCTGTCTCCGGGTAAATGAGTGCTAGCTGGCCAGACATGAT
AAGATACATTGATGAGTTTGGACAAACCACAACTAGAATGCAGTGAAAAAAATGCTTTATTTGTGAAATT
TGTGATGCTATTGCTTTATTTGTAACCATTATAAGCTGCAATAAACAAGTTAACAACAACAATTGCATTC
ATTTTATGTTTCAGGTTCAGGGGGAGGTGTGGGAGGTTTTTTAAAGCAAGTAAAACCTCTACAAATGTGG
TATGGAATTAATTCTAAAATACAGCATAGCAAAACTTTAACCTCCAAATCAAGCCTCTACTTGAATCCTT
TTCTGAGGGATGAATAAGGCATAGGCATCAGGGGCTGTTGCCAATGTGCATTAGCTGTTTGCAGCCTCAC
CTTCTTTCATGGAGTTTAAGATATAGTGTATTTTCCCAAGGTTTGAACTAGCTCTTCATTTCTTTATGTT
TTAAATGCACTGACCTCCCACATTCCCTTTTTAGTAAAATATTCAGAAATAATTTAAATACATCATTGCA
ATGAAAATAAATGTTTTTTATTAGGCAGAATCCAGATGCTCAAGGCCCTTCATAATATCCCCCAGTTTAG
TAGTTGGACTTAGGGAACAAAGGAACCTTTAATAGAAATTGGACAGCAAGAAAGCGAGCTTCTAGCTTAT
CCTCAGTCCTGCTCCTCTGCCACAAAGTGCACGCAGTTGCCGGCCGGGTCGCGCAGGGCGAACTCCCGCC
CCCACGGCTGCTCGCCGATCTCGGTCATGGCCGGCCCGGAGGCGTCCCGGAAGTTCGTGGACACGACCTC
CGACCACTCGGCGTACAGCTCGTCCAGGCCGCGCACCCACACCCAGGCCAGGGTGTTGTCCGGCACCACC
TGGTCCTGGACCGCGCTGATGAACAGGGTCACGTCGTCCCGGACCACACCGGCGAAGTCGTCCTCCACGA
AGTCCCGGGAGAACCCGAGCCGGTCGGTCCAGAACTCGACCGCTCCGGCGACGTCGCGCGCGGTGAGCAC
CGGAACGGCACTGGTCAACTTGGCCATGATGGCTCCTCCTGTCAGGAGAGGAAAGAGAAGAAGGTTAGTA
CAATTGCTATAGTGAGTTGTATTATACTATGCAGATATACTATGCCAATGATTAATTGTCAAACTAGGGC
TGCAGGGTTCATAGTGCCACTTTTCCTGCACTGCCCCATCTCCTGCCCACCCTTTCCCAGGCATAGACAG
TCAGTGACTTACCAAACTCACAGGAGGGAGAAGGCAGAAGCTTGAGACAGACCCGCGGGACCGCCGAACT
GCGAGGGGACGTGGCTAGGGCGGCTTCTTTTATGGTGCGCCGGCCCTCGGAGGCAGGGCGCTCGGGGAGG
CCTAGCGGCCAATCTGCGGTGGCAGGAGGCGGGGCCGAAGGCCGTGCCTGACCAATCCGGAGCACATAGG
AGTCTCAGCCCCCCGCCCCAAAGCAAGGGGAAGTCACGCGCCTGTAGCGCCAGCGTGTTGTGAAATGGGG
GCTTGGGGGGGTTGGGGCCCTGACTAGTCAAAACAAACTCCCATTGACGTCAATGGGGTGGAGACTTGGA
AATCCCCGTGAGTCAAACCGCTATCCACGCCCATTGATGTACTGCCAAAACCGCATCATCATGGTAATAG
CGATGACTAATACGTAGATGTACTGCCAAGTAGGAAAGTCCCATAAGGTCATGTACTGGGCATAATGCCA
GGCGGGCCATTTACCGTCATTGACGTCAATAGGGGGCGTACTTGGCATATGATACACTTGATGTACTGCC
AAGTGGGCAGTTTACCGTAAATACTCCACCCATTGACGTCAATGGAAAGTCCCTATTGGCGTTACTATGG
GAACATACGTCATTATTGACGTCAATGGGCGGGGGTCGTTGGGCGGTCAGCCAGGCGGGCCATTTACCGT
AAGTTATGTAACGCCTGCAGGTTAATTAAGAACATGTGAGCAAAAGGCCAGCAAAAGGCCAGGAACCGTA
AAAAGGCCGCGTTGCTGGCGTTTTTCCATAGGCTCCGCCCCCCTGACGAGCATCACAAAAATCGACGCTC
AAGTCAGAGGTGGCGAAACCCGACAGGACTATAAAGATACCAGGCGTTTCCCCCTGGAAGCTCCCTCGTG
CGCTCTCCTGTTCCGACCCTGCCGCTTACCGGATACCTGTCCGCCTTTCTCCCTTCGGGAAGCGTGGCGC
TTTCTCATAGCTCACGCTGTAGGTATCTCAGTTCGGTGTAGGTCGTTCGCTCCAAGCTGGGCTGTGTGCA
CGAACCCCCCGTTCAGCCCGACCGCTGCGCCTTATCCGGTAACTATCGTCTTGAGTCCAACCCGGTAAGA
CACGACTTATCGCCACTGGCAGCAGCCACTGGTAACAGGATTAGCAGAGCGAGGTATGTAGGCGGTGCTA
CAGAGTTCTTGAAGTGGTGGCCTAACTACGGCTACACTAGAAGAACAGTATTTGGTATCTGCGCTCTGCT
GAAGCCAGTTACCTTCGGAAAAAGAGTTGGTAGCTCTTGATCCGGCAAACAAACCACCGCTGGTAGCGGT
GGTTTTTTTGTTTGCAAGCAGCAGATTACGCGCAGAAAAAAAGGATCTCAAGAAGATCCTTTGATCTTTT
CTACGGGGTCTGACGCTCAGTGGAACGAAAACTCACGTTAAGGGATTTTGGTCATGGCTAGTTAATTAAC
ATTTAAATCAGCGGCCGCAATAAAATATCTTTATTTTCATTACATCTGTGTGTTGGTTTTTTGTGTGAAT
CGTAACTAACATACGCTCTCCATCAAAACAAAACGAAACAAAACAAACTAGCAAAATAGGCTGTCCCCAG
TGCAAGTGCAGGTGCCAGAACATTTCTCTATCGAA
Features (pLannotate 1.2.2; 17 found; start..end, strand, type, name):
     31..242     +  promoter       EF-1α core promoter: core promoter for human elongation factor EF-1α
    255..523     +  LTR            5' LTR (truncated): truncated 5' long terminal repeat (LTR) from human T-cell leukemia virus (HTLV) type 1
    573..632     +  sig_peptide    IL-2 signal sequence: human interleukin-2 signal sequence
    633..659     +  CDS            3xHA (fragment): three tandem HA epitope tags
    663..1763    +  CDS            malE (fragment): MALE_ECO57 - Experimental evidence at protein level: Swiss-Prot protein existence level 1. Part of the ABC transporter complex MalEFGK involved in maltose/maltodextrin import. Binds maltose and higher maltodextrins. From Escherichia coli O157:H7.
   1785..2576    +  CDS            Adgre4 (fragment): AGRE4_MOUSE - Also known as Emr4. Experimental evidence at protein level: Swiss-Prot protein existence level 1. May mediate the cellular interaction between myeloid cells and B-cells. From Mus musculus (Mouse).
   2583..3335    +  CDS            IGHG2 (fragment): IGHG2_HUMAN - Experimental evidence at protein level: Swiss-Prot protein existence level 1. Constant region of immunoglobulin heavy chains. Immunoglobulins, also known as antibodies, are membrane-bound or secreted glycoproteins produced by B lymphocytes. In the recognition phase of humoral immunity, the membrane-bound immunoglobulins serve as receptors which, upon binding of a specific antigen, trigger the clonal expansion and differentiation of B lymphocytes into immunoglobulins- secreting plasma cells. Secreted immunoglobulins mediate the effector phase of humoral immunity, which results in
   3360..3481    -  polyA_signal   SV40 poly(A) signal: SV40 polyadenylation signal
   3504..3575    -  CDS            large T antigen (fragment): large T antigen from SV40 (simian virus 40)
   3585..3979    -  polyA_signal   β-globin poly(A): human β-globin polyadenylation signal
   3996..4367    -  CDS            ble: BLE_STRHI - Experimental evidence at protein level: Swiss-Prot protein existence level 1. Binding protein with a strong affinity to the bleomycin family of antibiotics. From Streptoalloteichus hindustanus.
   4429..4472    -  promoter       EM7 promoter (fragment): synthetic bacterial promoter&nbsp
   4859..4958    -  promoter       CMV promoter (fragment): human cytomegalovirus (CMV) immediate early promoter
   4960..5263    -  enhancer       CMV enhancer: human cytomegalovirus immediate early enhancer
   5343..5931    -  rep_origin     ori: high-copy-number ColE1/pMB1/pBR322/pUC origin of replication
   6039..6087    +  polyA_signal   poly(A) signal: synthetic polyadenylation signal
   6098..6189    +  misc_feature   pause site: RNA polymerase II transcriptional pause signal from the human α2 globin gene
