[The description below was written by a language model from this plasmid's Addgene catalogue record and pLannotate feature annotations shown in this document.]
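Description:
HA-MBP-TEVpCS-ADGRE4 CTFdeltaTA-FLAG is a 6.2 kb mammalian expression plasmid built on the pFuse-hIgG1-Fc2 backbone. It is used to express the transmembrane region of the adhesion G protein-coupled receptor ADGRE4 (EMR4). It replicates in E. coli at high copy from a ColE1/pUC-type origin. Selection relies on the Sh ble gene, which confers Zeocin/bleomycin resistance. That marker sits on the reverse strand behind a bacterial EM7 promoter and CMV enhancer/promoter elements and ends in a β-globin poly(A), so it can in principle be expressed in both bacterial and mammalian cells.

The payload is driven by the composite promoter typical of this backbone, an EF-1α core promoter followed by a truncated HTLV-1 5' LTR segment. The open reading frame begins with the IL-2 signal sequence, which directs the protein into the secretory pathway. An HA epitope and E. coli maltose-binding protein (malE) follow. The name then indicates a TEV protease cleavage site and the ADGRE4 C-terminal fragment lacking its tethered agonist ("CTFdeltaTA"; the record lists deletion of residues 1-179), with a C-terminal FLAG tag. The TEV site and FLAG tag are not annotated in the feature table.

Two points in the record do not agree fully. The catalogue lists the insert as human, whereas the annotation tool matched it best to mouse Adgre4. An immunoglobulin Fc-like segment from the backbone is also annotated downstream of the receptor, before the SV40 poly(A). The record does not say whether it is translated, though the C-terminal FLAG designation suggests the reading frame ends before it.

In this design, the HA-MBP module provides an extracellular N-terminal handle, and the tags allow detection. The agonist-deleted construct presumably serves as a comparator in studies of tethered-agonist-dependent signaling across adhesion GPCRs.
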