Addgene plasmid #217725: HA-MBP-TEVpCS-ADGRE4 CTFdeltaTA-FLAG
Purpose: Mammalian expression of Adhesion G Protein-Coupled Receptor transmembrane domains
Depositing lab: Stephen Blacklow. Depositing organization: Harvard Medical School. Publication: Heterogeneity of tethered agonist signaling in adhesion G protein-coupled receptors. Dates AN, Jones DTD, Smith JS, Skiba MA, Rich MF, Burruss MM, Kruse AC, Blacklow SC. Cell Chem Biol. 2024 Aug 15;31(8):1542-1553.e4. doi: 10.1016/j.chembiol.2024.03.004. Epub 2024 Apr 11. PubMed 38608683.
Backbone
  Vector backbone: pFuse-hIgG1-Fc2
  Backbone manufacturer: Invitrogen
  Vector type: Mammalian Expression
Growth in bacteria
  Bacterial resistance: Bleocin (Zeocin), 50 μg/mL
  Growth temperature: 37°C
  Growth strain: DH5alpha
  Copy number: High Copy
Gene/Insert
  Gene/Insert name: ADGRE4 (alt name: EMR4)
  Species: H. sapiens (human)
  Mutation: Deletion of residues 1-179
  Tag / fusion protein: HA (N terminal on insert); FLAG (C terminal on insert)
  Cloning method: Gibson Cloning
Terms and licenses: Academic/Nonprofit Terms; Industry Terms: Not Available to Industry
Depositor comments: Please visit https://www.biorxiv.org/content/10.1101/2022.07.14.500097v2 for bioRxiv preprint.
How to cite: HA-MBP-TEVpCS-ADGRE4 CTFdeltaTA-FLAG was a gift from Stephen Blacklow (Addgene plasmid # 217725 ; http://n2t.net/addgene:217725 ; RRID:Addgene_217725)
